Addgene plasmid #183943: p416-GPD-HA-PPK
Purpose: Expresses HA-tagged E. coli PPK from yeast GPD promoter
Depositing lab: Michael Downey. Depositing organization: University of Ottawa. Publication: Ddp1 Cooperates with Ppx1 to Counter a Stress Response Initiated by Nonvacuolar Polyphosphate. McCarthy L, Abramchuk I, Wafy G, Denoncourt A, Lavallee-Adam M, Downey M. mBio. 2022 Aug 30;13(4):e0039022. doi: 10.1128/mbio.00390-22. Epub 2022 Jul 7. PubMed 35862758.
Backbone
  Vector backbone: p416
  Vector type: Yeast Expression
  Selectable markers: URA3
Growth in bacteria
  Bacterial resistance: Ampicillin, 100 μg/mL
  Growth temperature: 37°C
  Growth strain: DH5alpha
  Copy number: High Copy
Gene/Insert
  Gene/Insert name: PPK
  Species: E. coli
  Mutation: WT
  Entrez Gene: ppk (a.k.a. b2501, ECK2497)
  Promoter: GPD
  Tag / fusion protein: HA (N terminal on insert)
  Cloning method: Gibson Cloning
Terms and licenses: Academic/Nonprofit Terms; Industry Terms: Not Available to Industry
How to cite: p416-GPD-HA-PPK was a gift from Michael Downey (Addgene plasmid # 183943 ; http://n2t.net/addgene:183943 ; RRID:Addgene_183943)
