[The description below was written by a language model from this plasmid's Addgene catalogue record and pLannotate feature annotations shown in this document.]
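Description:
p416-GPD-HA-PPK is a yeast expression shuttle plasmid of about 7.8 kb built on the p416 backbone, a centromeric vector for Saccharomyces cerevisiae. A CEN6/ARS element provides stable, low-copy maintenance in yeast, and the URA3 marker with its own promoter allows selection in uracil auxotrophs and counterselection with 5-fluoroorotic acid. For propagation in E. coli, the plasmid carries a high-copy ColE1/pUC-type origin and the β-lactamase gene for ampicillin resistance. An f1 origin and remnants of the pBluescript-derived cloning region (lac promoter/operator, lacZα fragment, flanking T3 and T7 promoters) are backbone leftovers with no role in yeast expression. Short annotated fragments of lacI, bom and rop are likewise vestigial.

The expression cassette places wild-type E. coli ppk, encoding polyphosphate kinase, under the strong constitutive GPD (TDH3/GAP) promoter, with the CYC1 terminator downstream. An HA epitope is fused to the N terminus of the enzyme. The feature table annotates this as a 27-nt fragment of a 3xHA element, consistent with a single HA copy, which permits detection of the protein by immunoblotting or immunoprecipitation. The insert was assembled by Gibson cloning. PPK catalyses the transfer of the terminal phosphate of ATP onto growing chains of long-chain polyphosphate, so expressing it in yeast provides a way to produce polyphosphate by a bacterial route independent of the yeast's own machinery. The associated publication title concerns stress responses triggered by nonvacuolar polyphosphate, suggesting that the plasmid serves to generate polyphosphate outside the vacuole and study its cellular consequences, although the record does not describe the experimental design in detail.
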