Features (pLannotate 1.2.2; 22 found; start..end, strand, type, name):
     69..572     -  misc_feature   CEN/ARS: S. cerevisiae CEN6 centromere fused to an autonomously replicating sequence
    609..713     +  promoter       AmpR promoter: bla
    714..1574    +  CDS            AmpR: β-lactamase; bla; confers resistance to ampicillin, carbenicillin, and related antibiotics
   1745..2333    +  rep_origin     ori: high-copy-number ColE1/pMB1/pBR322/pUC origin of replication
   2516..2608    +  CDS            lacI (fragment): lac repressor; lacI; The lac repressor binds to the lac operator to inhibit transcription in E. coli. This inhibition can be relieved by adding lactose or isopropyl-β-D-thiogalactopyranoside (IPTG).
   2621..2642    +  protein_bind   CAP binding site: CAP binding activates transcription in the presence of cAMP. E. coli catabolite activator protein
   2657..2687    +  promoter       lac promoter: promoter for the E. coli lac operon
   2695..2711    +  protein_bind   lac operator: The lac repressor binds to the lac operator to inhibit transcription in E. coli. This inhibition can be relieved by adding lactose or isopropyl-β-D-thiogalactopyranoside (IPTG). lac repressor encoded by lacI
   2756..2774    +  promoter       T3 promoter: promoter for bacteriophage T3 RNA polymerase
   2799..3442    +  promoter       GAP promoter: S. cerevisiae TDH3; promoter for glyceraldehyde-3-phosphate dehydrogenase
   3448..3497    +  misc_feature   MCS (fragment): pBluescript multiple cloning site
   3499..3525    +  CDS            3xHA (fragment): three tandem HA epitope tags
   3526..5586    +  CDS            ppk: PPK1_ECOLI - Experimental evidence at protein level: Swiss-Prot protein existence level 1. Catalyzes the reversible transfer of the terminal phosphate of ATP to form a long-chain polyphosphate (polyP). Can form linear polymers of orthophosphate with chain lengths up to 1000 or more. Can use GTP instead of ATP, but the efficiency of GTP is 5% that of ATP. Also exhibits several other enzymatic activities, which include: ATP synthesis from polyP in the presence of excess ADP, general nucleoside- diphosphate kinase activity, linear guanosine 5'-tetraphosphate (ppppG) synthesis and autophosphorylat
   5596..5843    +  terminator     CYC1 terminator: S. cerevisiae CYC1; transcription terminator for CYC1
   5862..5880    -  promoter       T7 promoter: promoter for bacteriophage T7 RNA polymerase
   5888..6043    +  CDS            lacZα (fragment): LacZα fragment of β-galactosidase; lacZ fragment
   6047..6475    +  rep_origin     f1 ori (sequence partly withheld): f1 bacteriophage origin of replication; arrow indicates direction of (+) strand synthesis
   6503..6554    -  misc_feature   bom (fragment): basis of mobility region from pBR322
   6633..7436    -  CDS            URA3: orotidine-5'-phosphate decarboxylase, required for uracil biosynthesis; S. cerevisiae URA3; yeast auxotrophic marker, counterselectable with 5-fluoroorotic acid (5-FOA)
   7437..7652    -  promoter       URA3 promoter: S. cerevisiae URA3
   7660..7709    -  misc_feature   bom (fragment): basis of mobility region from pBR322
   7811..1       -  CDS            rop (fragment) (across the origin): Rop protein, which maintains plasmids at low copy number; rop
>Addgene plasmid #183943 | p416-GPD-HA-PPK | addgene full sequence | sequence record 363305 | Addgene NGS Result
GACGAAAGGGCCTCGTGATACGCCTATTTTTATAGGTTAATGTCATGATAATAATGGTTTCTTAGACGGA
TCGCTTGCCTGTAACTTACACGCGCCTCGTATCTTTTAATGATGGAATAATTTGGGAATTTACTCTGTGT
TTATTTATTTTTATGTTTTGTATTTGGATTTTAGAAAGTAAATAAAGAAGGTAGAAGAGTTACGGAATGA
AGAAAAAAAAATAAACAAAGGTTTAAAAAATTTCAACAAAAAGCGTACTTTACATATATATTTATTAGAC
AAGAAAAGCAGATTAAATAGATATACATTCGATTAACGATAAGTAAAATGTAAAATCACAGGATTTTCGT
GTGTGGTCTTCTACACAGACAAGATGAAACAATTCGGCATTAATACCTGAGAGCAGGAAGAGCAAGATAA
AAGGTAGTATTTGTTGGCGATCCCCCTAGAGTCTTTTACATCTTCGGAAAACAAAAACTATTTTTTCTTT
AATTTCTTTTTTTACTTTCTATTTTTAATTTATATATTTATATTAAAAAATTTAAATTATAATTATTTTT
ATAGCACGTGATGAAAAGGACCCAGGTGGCACTTTTCGGGGAAATGTGCGCGGAACCCCTATTTGTTTAT
TTTTCTAAATACATTCAAATATGTATCCGCTCATGAGACAATAACCCTGATAAATGCTTCAATAATATTG
AAAAAGGAAGAGTATGAGTATTCAACATTTCCGTGTCGCCCTTATTCCCTTTTTTGCGGCATTTTGCCTT
CCTGTTTTTGCTCACCCAGAAACGCTGGTGAAAGTAAAAGATGCTGAAGATCAGTTGGGTGCACGAGTGG
GTTACATCGAACTGGATCTCAACAGCGGTAAGATCCTTGAGAGTTTTCGCCCCGAAGAACGTTTTCCAAT
GATGAGCACTTTTAAAGTTCTGCTATGTGGCGCGGTATTATCCCGTATTGACGCCGGGCAAGAGCAACTC
GGTCGCCGCATACACTATTCTCAGAATGACTTGGTTGAGTACTCACCAGTCACAGAAAAGCATCTTACGG
ATGGCATGACAGTAAGAGAATTATGCAGTGCTGCCATAACCATGAGTGATAACACTGCGGCCAACTTACT
TCTGACAACGATCGGAGGACCGAAGGAGCTAACCGCTTTTTTGCACAACATGGGGGATCATGTAACTCGC
CTTGATCGTTGGGAACCGGAGCTGAATGAAGCCATACCAAACGACGAGCGTGACACCACGATGCCTGTAG
CAATGGCAACAACGTTGCGCAAACTATTAACTGGCGAACTACTTACTCTAGCTTCCCGGCAACAATTAAT
AGACTGGATGGAGGCGGATAAAGTTGCAGGACCACTTCTGCGCTCGGCCCTTCCGGCTGGCTGGTTTATT
GCTGATAAATCTGGAGCCGGTGAGCGTGGGTCTCGCGGTATCATTGCAGCACTGGGGCCAGATGGTAAGC
CCTCCCGTATCGTAGTTATCTACACGACGGGGAGTCAGGCAACTATGGATGAACGAAATAGACAGATCGC
TGAGATAGGTGCCTCACTGATTAAGCATTGGTAACTGTCAGACCAAGTTTACTCATATATACTTTAGATT
GATTTAAAACTTCATTTTTAATTTAAAAGGATCTAGGTGAAGATCCTTTTTGATAATCTCATGACCAAAA
TCCCTTAACGTGAGTTTTCGTTCCACTGAGCGTCAGACCCCGTAGAAAAGATCAAAGGATCTTCTTGAGA
TCCTTTTTTTCTGCGCGTAATCTGCTGCTTGCAAACAAAAAAACCACCGCTACCAGCGGTGGTTTGTTTG
CCGGATCAAGAGCTACCAACTCTTTTTCCGAAGGTAACTGGCTTCAGCAGAGCGCAGATACCAAATACTG
TTCTTCTAGTGTAGCCGTAGTTAGGCCACCACTTCAAGAACTCTGTAGCACCGCCTACATACCTCGCTCT
GCTAATCCTGTTACCAGTGGCTGCTGCCAGTGGCGATAAGTCGTGTCTTACCGGGTTGGACTCAAGACGA
TAGTTACCGGATAAGGCGCAGCGGTCGGGCTGAACGGGGGGTTCGTGCACACAGCCCAGCTTGGAGCGAA
CGACCTACACCGAACTGAGATACCTACAGCGTGAGCTATGAGAAAGCGCCACGCTTCCCGAAGGGAGAAA
GGCGGACAGGTATCCGGTAAGCGGCAGGGTCGGAACAGGAGAGCGCACGAGGGAGCTTCCAGGGGGAAAC
GCCTGGTATCTTTATAGTCCTGTCGGGTTTCGCCACCTCTGACTTGAGCGTCGATTTTTGTGATGCTCGT
CAGGGGGGCGGAGCCTATGGAAAAACGCCAGCAACGCGGCCTTTTTACGGTTCCTGGCCTTTTGCTGGCC
TTTTGCTCACATGTTCTTTCCTGCGTTATCCCCTGATTCTGTGGATAACCGTATTACCGCCTTTGAGTGA
GCTGATACCGCTCGCCGCAGCCGAACGACCGAGCGCAGCGAGTCAGTGAGCGAGGAAGCGGAAGAGCGCC
CAATACGCAAACCGCCTCTCCCCGCGCGTTGGCCGATTCATTAATGCAGCTGGCACGACAGGTTTCCCGA
CTGGAAAGCGGGCAGTGAGCGCAACGCAATTAATGTGAGTTAGCTCACTCATTAGGCACCCCAGGCTTTA
CACTTTATGCTTCCGGCTCGTATGTTGTGTGGAATTGTGAGCGGATAACAATTTCACACAGGAAACAGCT
ATGACCATGATTACGCCAAGCGCGCAATTAACCCTCACTAAAGGGAACAAAAGCTGGAGCTCAGTTTATC
ATTATCAATACTCGCCATTTCAAAGAATACGTAAATAATTAATAGTAGTGATTTTCCTAACTTTATTTAG
TCAAAAAATTAGCCTTTTAATTCTGCTGTAACCCGTACATGCCCAAAATAGGGGGCGGGTTACACAGAAT
ATATAACATCGTAGGTGTCTGGGTGAACAGTTTATTCCTGGCATCCACTAAATATAATGGAGCCCGCTTT
TTAAGCTGGCATCCAGAAAAAAAAAGAATCCCAGCACCAAAATATTGTTTTCTTCACCAACCATCAGTTC
ATAGGTCCATTCTCTTAGCGCAACTACAGAGAACAGGGGCACAAACAGGCAAAAAACGGGCACAACCTCA
ATGGAGTGATGCAACCTGCCTGGAGTAAATGATGACACAAGGCAATTGACCCACGCATGTATCTATCTCA
TTTTCTTACACCTTCTATTACCTTCTGCTCTCTCTGATTTGGAAAAAGCTGAAAAAAAAGGTTGAAACCA
GTTCCCTGAAATTATTCCCCTACTTGACTAATAAGTATATAAAGACGGTAGGTATTGATTGTAATTCTGT
AAATCTATTTCTTAAACTTCTTAAATTCTACTTTTATAGTTAGTCTTTTTTTTAGTTTTAAAACACCAGA
ACTTAGTTTCGACGGATTCTAGAACTAGTGGATCCCCCGGGCTGCAGGAATTCGATATCAAGCTTATGTA
CCCATACGATGTTCCAGATTACGCTGGTCAGGAAAAGCTATACATCGAAAAAGAGCTCAGTTGGTTATCG
TTCAATGAACGCGTGCTTCAGGAAGCGGCGGACAAATCTAACCCGCTGATTGAAAGGATGCGTTTCCTGG
GGATCTATTCCAATAACCTTGATGAGTTCTATAAAGTCCGCTTCGCTGAACTGAAGCGACGCATCATTAT
TAGCGAAGAACAAGGCTCCAACTCTCATTCCCGCCATTTACTGGGCAAAATTCAGTCCCGGGTGCTGAAA
GCCGATCAGGAATTCGACGGCCTCTACAACGAGCTATTGCTGGAGATGGCGCGCAACCAGATCTTCCTGA
TTAATGAACGCCAGCTCTCCGTCAATCAACAAAACTGGCTGCGTCATTATTTTAAGCAGTATCTGCGTCA
GCACATTACGCCGATTTTAATCAATCCTGACACTGACTTAGTGCAGTTCCTGAAAGATGATTACACCTAT
CTGGCGGTGGAAATTATCCGTGGCGATACCATCCGTTACGCGCTGCTGGAGATCCCATCAGATAAAGTGC
CGCGCTTTGTGAATTTACCGCCAGAAGCGCCGCGTCGACGCAAGCCGATGATTCTTCTGGATAACATTCT
GCGTTACTGCCTTGATGATATTTTCAAAGGCTTCTTTGATTATGACGCGCTGAATGCCTATTCAATGAAG
ATGACCCGCGATGCCGAATACGATTTAGTGCATGAGATGGAAGCCAGCCTGATGGAGTTGATGTCTTCCA
GTCTCAAGCAGCGTTTAACTGCTGAGCCGGTGCGTTTTGTTTATCAGCGCGATATGCCCAATGCGCTGGT
TGAAGTGTTACGCGAAAAACTGACTATTTCCCGCTACGACTCCATCGTCCCCGGCGGTCGTTATCATAAT
TTTAAAGACTTTATTAATTTCCCCAATGTCGGCAAAGCCAATCTGGTGAACAAACCACTGCCGCGTTTAC
GCCATATTTGGTTTGATAAAGCCCAGTTCCGCAATGGTTTTGATGCCATTCGCGAACGCGATGTGTTGCT
CTATTATCCTTATCACACCTTTGAGCATGTGCTGGAACTGCTGCGTCAGGCTTCGTTCGACCCGAGCGTA
CTGGCGATTAAAATTAACATTTACCGCGTGGCGAAAGATTCACGCATCATCGACTCGATGATCCACGCCG
CACATAACGGTAAGAAAGTCACCGTGGTGGTTGAGTTACAGGCGCGTTTCGACGAAGAAGCCAACATTCA
CTGGGCGAAGCGCCTGACCGAAGCAGGCGTGCACGTTATCTTCTCTGCGCCGGGGCTGAAAATTCACGCC
AAACTGTTCCTGATTTCACGTAAAGAAAACGGTGAAGTGGTGCGTTATGCACACATCGGGACCGGGAACT
TTAACGAAAAAACCGCGCGTCTTTATACTGACTATTCGTTGCTGACCGCCGATGCGCGCATCACCAACGA
AGTACGGCGGGTATTTAACTTTATTGAAAACCCATACCGTCCGGTGACATTTGATTATTTAATGGTATCG
CCGCAAAACTCCCGCCGCCTATTGTATGAAATGGTGGACCGCGAGATCGCCAACGCGCAGCAAGGGCTGC
CCAGTGGTATCACCCTGAAGCTAAATAACCTTGTCGATAAAGGCCTGGTTGATCGTCTGTATGCGGCCTC
CAGCTCCGGCGTACCGGTTAATCTGCTGGTTCGCGGAATGTGTTCGCTGATCCCCAATCTGGAAGGCATT
AGCGACAACATTCGTGCCATCAGTATTGTTGACCGTTACCTTGAACATGACCGGGTTTATATTTTTGAAA
ATGGCGGCGATAAAAAGGTCTACCTTTCTTCCGCCGACTGGATGACGCGCAATATTGATTATCGTATTGA
AGTGGCGACGCCGCTGCTCGATCCGCGCCTGAAGCAGCGGGTACTGGACATCATCGACATATTGTTCAGC
GATACGGTCAAAGCACGTTATATCGATAAAGAACTCAGTAATCGCTACGTTCCCCGCGGCAATCGCCGCA
AAGTACGGGCGCAGTTGGCGATTTATGACTACATCAAATCACTCGAACAACCTGAATAACTCGAGTCATG
TAATTAGTTATGTCACGCTTACATTCACGCCCTCCCCCCACATCCGCTCTAACCGAAAAGGAAGGAGTTA
GACAACCTGAAGTCTAGGTCCCTATTTATTTTTTTATAGTTATGTTAGTATTAAGAACGTTATTTATATT
TCAAATTTTTCTTTTTTTTCTGTACAGACGCGTGTACGCATGTAACATTATACTGAAAACCTTGCTTGAG
AAGGTTTTGGGACGCTCGAAGGCTTTAATTTGCGGCCGGTACCCAATTCGCCCTATAGTGAGTCGTATTA
CGCGCGCTCACTGGCCGTCGTTTTACAACGTCGTGACTGGGAAAACCCTGGCGTTACCCAACTTAATCGC
CTTGCAGCACATCCCCCTTTCGCCAGCTGGCGTAATAGCGAAGAGGCCCGCACCGATCGCCCTTCCCAAC
AGTTGCGCAGCCTGAATGGCGAATGG
[124 nt withheld, positions 6047-6170]
C
[91 nt withheld, positions 6172-6262]
A
[49 nt withheld, positions 6264-6312]
CCTTTGACGTTGGAGTCCACGTTCTTT
[37 nt withheld, positions 6340-6376]
ACCCTATCTCGGTCTATTCTTTTGATTTATAAGGGATTTTGCCGATTTCGGCCTATTGGTTAAAAAATGA
GCTGATTTAACAAAAATTTAACGCGAATTTTAACAAAATATTAACGCTTACAATTTCCTGATGCGGTATT
TTCTCCTTACGCATCTGTGCGGTATTTCACACCGCATAGGGTAATAACTGATATAATTAAATTGAAGCTC
TAATTTGTGAGTTTAGTATACATGCATTTACTTATAATACAGTTTTTTAGTTTTGCTGGCCGCATCTTCT
CAAATATGCTTCCCAGCCTGCTTTTCTGTAACGTTCACCCTCTACCTTAGCATCCCTTCCCTTTGCAAAT
AGTCCTCTTCCAACAATAATAATGTCAGATCCTGTAGAGACCACATCATCCACGGTTCTATACTGTTGAC
CCAATGCGTCTCCCTTGTCATCTAAACCCACACCGGGTGTCATAATCAACCAATCGTAACCTTCATCTCT
TCCACCCATGTCTCTTTGAGCAATAAAGCCGATAACAAAATCTTTGTCGCTCTTCGCAATGTCAACAGTA
CCCTTAGTATATTCTCCAGTAGATAGGGAGCCCTTGCATGACAATTCTGCTAACATCAAAAGGCCTCTAG
GTTCCTTTGTTACTTCTTCTGCCGCCTGCTTCAAACCGCTAACAATACCTGGGCCCACCACACCGTGTGC
ATTCGTAATGTCTGCCCATTCTGCTATTCTGTATACACCCGCAGAGTACTGCAATTTGACTGTATTACCA
ATGTCAGCAAATTTTCTGTCTTCGAAGAGTAAAAAATTGTACTTGGCGGATAATGCCTTTAGCGGCTTAA
CTGTGCCCTCCATGGAAAAATCAGTCAAGATATCCACATGTGTTTTTAGTAAACAAATTTTGGGACCTAA
TGCTTCAACTAACTCCAGTAATTCCTTGGTGGTACGAACATCCAATGAAGCACACAAGTTTGTTTGCTTT
TCGTGCATGATATTAAATAGCTTGGCAGCAACAGGACTAGGATGAGTAGCAGCACGTTCCTTATATGTAG
CTTTCGACATGATTTATCTTCGTTTCCTGCAGGTTTTTGTTCTGTGCAGTTGGGTTAAGAATACTGGGCA
ATTTCATGTTTCTTCAACACTACATATGCGTATATATACCAATCTAAGTCTGTGCTCCTTCCTTCGTTCT
TCCTTCTGTTCGGAGATTACCGAATCAAAAAAATTTCAAGGAAACCGAAATCAAAAAAAAGAATAAAAAA
AAAATGATGAATTGAAAAGGTGGTATGGTGCACTCTCAGTACAATCTGCTCTGATGCCGCATAGTTAAGC
CAGCCCCGACACCCGCCAACACCCGCTGACGCGCCCTGACGGGCTTGTCTGCTCCCGGCATCCGCTTACA
GACAAGCTGTGACCGTCTCCGGGAGCTGCATGTGTCAGAGGTTTTCACCGTCATCACCGAAACGCGCGA
